Addgene plasmid #86024: pGL4.23 D637G 2014 EBOV Delta-Mucin-Like-Domain
Purpose: Ebola Virus (Makona) Glycoprotein in CMV driven mammalian expression vector
Depositing lab: Jeremy Luban & Pardis Sabeti. Depositing organization: Harvard University. Publication: Ebola Virus Glycoprotein with Increased Infectivity Dominated the 2013-2016 Epidemic. Diehl WE, Lin AE, Grubaugh ND, Carvalho LM, Kim K, Kyawe PP, McCauley SM, Donnard E, Kucukural A, McDonel P, Schaffner SF, Garber M, Rambaut A, Andersen KG, Sabeti PC, Luban J. Cell. 2016 Nov 3;167(4):1088-1098.e6. doi: 10.1016/j.cell.2016.10.014. PubMed 27814506.
Backbone
  Vector backbone: pGL4.23
  Backbone manufacturer: Promega
  Backbone size w/o insert (bp): 1488
  Total vector size (bp): 4655
  Modifications to backbone: CMV IE promoter/enhancer inserted upstream of minimal promoter
  Vector type: Mammalian Expression
Growth in bacteria
  Bacterial resistance: Ampicillin, 100 μg/mL
  Growth temperature: 37°C
  Growth strain: DH5alpha
  Copy number: High Copy
Gene/Insert
  Gene/Insert name: Makona Ebola Virus Glycoprotein (alt names: EBOV GP; EBOV Makona GP)
  Species: Zaire ebolavirus - Makona
  Insert size (bp): 1488
  Mutation: Lacks mucin-like domain: Changed aspartic acid 637 to glycine
  GenBank ID: KJ660346.2 AHX24649.2
  Promoter: CMV IE
  Cloning method: Restriction Enzyme; 5′ cloning site NcoI (not destroyed); 3′ cloning site XbaI (not destroyed)
  Sequencing primers: 5′ CMV F; 3′ SV40 pA R
Terms and licenses: Academic/Nonprofit Terms; Industry Terms: Not Available to Industry
How to cite: pGL4.23 D637G 2014 EBOV Delta-Mucin-Like-Domain was a gift from Jeremy Luban & Pardis Sabeti (Addgene plasmid # 86024 ; http://n2t.net/addgene:86024 ; RRID:Addgene_86024)
