[The description below was written by a language model from this plasmid's Addgene catalogue record and pLannotate feature annotations shown in this document.]
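Description:
pGL4.23 D637G 2014 EBOV Delta-Mucin-Like-Domain is a 4,655 bp mammalian expression plasmid built on the Promega pGL4.23 backbone, in which the human cytomegalovirus immediate-early enhancer/promoter was inserted upstream of the vector's minimal TATA-box promoter (minP). It is maintained in E. coli as a high-copy plasmid through a ColE1/pUC-type origin and selected with ampicillin via the β-lactamase gene. The catalogue lists the backbone size as 1,488 bp, the same as the insert size, which is probably an entry error, since the total length implies a backbone of roughly 3.2 kb.

The payload is a roughly 1.5 kb open reading frame encoding the glycoprotein (GP) of Zaire ebolavirus, Makona variant, from the 2014 West African outbreak, cloned between NcoI and XbaI sites that remain intact. This version lacks the mucin-like domain and carries an aspartic acid to glycine change at position 637. In the sequenced record, the CMV enhancer, CMV promoter, minP and GP coding sequence all lie on the same strand in that order. A synthetic poly(A) signal and an RNA polymerase II transcriptional pause site sit upstream of the enhancer, a standard pGL4 arrangement that limits read-through transcription from the backbone into the expression cassette. An SV40 late poly(A) region lies downstream of GP. It is annotated on the opposite strand, but the SV40 element contains signals in both orientations. The short RSF ori, TcR and large T antigen hits are small fragments and are probably annotation artefacts rather than functional parts.

The record gives the purpose only as CMV-driven GP expression in mammalian cells. The associated publication concerns GP variants with increased infectivity during the 2013–2016 epidemic, which suggests that the plasmid was used to compare GP mutants functionally.
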