Features (pLannotate 1.2.2; 13 found; start..end, strand, type, name):
      1..37      +  rep_origin     RSF ori (fragment): Plasmids containing the RSF 1030 origin of replication can be propagated in E. coli cells that contain additional plasmids with compatible origins.
     36..168     -  CDS            TcR (fragment): tetracycline efflux protein; tet; confers resistance to tetracycline
    184..252     +  CDS            large T antigen (fragment): large T antigen from SV40 (simian virus 40)
    275..396     +  polyA_signal   SV40 poly(A) signal: SV40 polyadenylation signal
    439..1923    -  CDS            GP (fragment): VGP_EBOZ5 - Experimental evidence at protein level: Swiss-Prot protein existence level 1. [GP2]: Acts as a class I viral fusion protein. Under the current model, the protein has at least 3 conformational states: pre- fusion native state, pre-hairpin intermediate state, and post-fusion hairpin state. During viral and target cell membrane fusion, the coiled coil regions (heptad repeats) assume a trimer-of-hairpins structure, positioning the fusion peptide in close proximity to the C-terminal region of the ectodomain. The formation of this structure appears to drive apposition and subsequent fusi
   1956..1987    -  promoter       minP: minimal TATA-box promoter with low basal activity
   2012..2195    -  promoter       CMV promoter (fragment): human cytomegalovirus (CMV) immediate early promoter
   2196..2575    -  enhancer       CMV enhancer: human cytomegalovirus immediate early enhancer
   2605..2696    -  misc_feature   pause site: RNA polymerase II transcriptional pause signal from the human α2 globin gene
   2710..2758    -  polyA_signal   poly(A) signal: synthetic polyadenylation signal
   2821..2862    +  promoter       AmpR promoter (fragment): bla
   2863..3723    +  CDS            AmpR: β-lactamase confers resistance to ampicillin, carbenicillin, and related antibiotics
   3923..4511    +  rep_origin     ori: high-copy-number ColE1/pMB1/pBR322/pUC origin of replication
>Addgene plasmid #86024 | pGL4.23 D637G 2014 EBOV Delta-Mucin-Like-Domain | addgene full sequence | sequence record 169922 | Addgene NGS Result
ACCGAGCGCAGCGAGTCAGTGAGCGAGGAAGCGGAAGAGCGCTGCCGGCACCTGTCCTACGAGTTGCATG
ATAAAGAAGACAGTCATAAGTGCGGCGACGATAGTCATGCCCCGCGCCCACCGGAAGGAGCTGACTGGGT
TGAAGGCTCTCAAGGGCATCGGTCGACGGATCCTTATCGATTTTACCACATTTGTAGAGGTTTTACTTGC
TTTAAAAAACCTCCCACACCTCCCCCTGAACCTGAAACATAAAATGAATGCAATTGTTGTTGTTAACTTG
TTTATTGCAGCTTATAATGGTTACAAATAAAGCAATAGCATCACAAATTTCACAAATAAAGCATTTTTTT
CACTGCATTCTAGTTGTGGTTTGTCCAAACTCATCAATGTATCTTATCATGTCTGCTCGAAGCGGCCGGC
CGCCCCGACTCTAGACTAAAAGACAAATTTGCATATACAGAATAAAGCGATAACTGCAATTATAACACCT
GTAACTCCAATACCTGCCGGTATCCATTGTCTCCATCCTGTCCACCAATTGTCATTGTCCCCCTGGCCCG
GAAGGGTTTTATCAACAAAATCATGAATAATCTGATCAATTTTGTCTGTTATGTTCTTGGTCCAATCATG
TGGTTCGATACAGCAGTCCGGTCCCAAAATGTGGCATGTGCCACCCCATCGCTGCAGCAGGAAGTCAATT
GCCTTACGGTTGAGGATTGAAAAGGTTCGCAGCTCAGTTGTGGCTCTCAGGAACAGTTGGAGAGCTTGAG
TCGTTTCGTTGGCCAGCTGCCTCAACCCACAGATTAAACCATCTTGGTTGTGCATTAGCCCCTCTGTGTA
AATTCCTTCGGCTGCTGGCCCGAAATATGGTATCCAGGCCAATCCGATTGCAGCACCTTCATCCTGAGTA
GTCCAGTAATGTAAATTGGGGTTGCATTTGGGTTGAGCATTGACAATTACTTCTCTTCGAGTCCTTCTCC
CGCCTGTGATCAGTCCTGCGAAAGACAACTCTTCACTGCGAATTTTTCTAGTGAGGTTTTTTTTAGTTTC
CCAGAAGGCCCACTCCCCGATTGTTGTATCAATTTCGGGGTTGACCTTCCAAATTAGTTTTCCCGTGGTG
TTGCTCCTCTTCCCACTTGCATATATTGTCTCATTCAGCTGGAGCAGAAACTGTGGTGTGAATCTTGATT
CAAGTTGGACGTAGGTCAAATTGTCAACCTCGAACAAGTACTCTGTCTCATTAGTTCCAAAACCGGTAGC
CTGATATCTAATTGTGGTAGAATAATAGCCACTCGACGGGTCCTCCGTTGCATTGACCGGCTCTCTCAAG
GGGTGTGAGCTGAAGAAGTCCTTCTTAGCTTGGGGCAGTATCAGAAATGCAACGACACCTTCAGCGAAAG
TCGTTCCTCGGTAGATAACTGTGGAAGCAAGTCGATCATACAGGAAGAAAGCACCCTCTTTGTGGAAGGC
AAAGTCTCCGGCACATGGTCCCGTTCCTGATACTTTGTGCACATACCGGCACCGGGGGAAGCCCCGAATC
CCGTCTGGCGCTGCTGGTAGACACTCACTCCCGTCAGGTTTTTTGATTTCAAGATTGTAGCAGTTTTCAG
CCCATTCACCAGCTTCATAATTGACCACCTTTGGTGGGACACCGGACCTGAAGCCCCATCTTTTAGTCGC
AGATGGCACGTCAGTTGCCACTCCATTCCCCTCGAGATTCAGTCCAACTGATCTCAATTGATTTGTGGAT
GACAGTTTGTCACGACAAACTAGTTTGTCGACATCACTAACCTGTAATGTACTATTGTGGATAACTCCAA
GCGGGATGGAAAATGTTCTTTGGAAAAGGATAATTACCCAAAGAAAGAATGATGTCCTCTTGAATCGATC
ACGAGGTAACTGCAATATTCCTGTAACACCCATGGTGGCTTTACCAACAGTACCGGATTGCCAAGCTGGA
AGTCGAGCTTCCATTATATACCCTCTAGTGTCTAAGCTTGGCCGCCGAGGCCCCACCGTACACGCCTACC
GCCCATTTGCGTCAATGGGGCGGAGTTGTTACGACATTTTGGAAAGTCCCGTTGATTTTGGTGCCAAAAC
AAACTCCCATTGACGTCAATGGGGTGGAGACTTGGAAATCCCCGTGAGTCAAACCGCTATCCACGCCCAT
TGATGTACTGCCAAAACCGCATCACCATGGTAATAGCGATGACTAATACGTAGATGTACTGCCAAGTAGG
AAAGTCCCATAAGGTCATGTACTGGGCATAATGCCAGGCGGGCCATTTACCGTCATTGACGTCAATAGGG
GGCGTACTTGGCATATGATACACTTGATGTACTGCCAAGTGGGCAGTTTACCGTAAATACTCCACCCATT
GACGTCAATGGAAAGTCCCTATTGGCGTTACTATGGGAACATACGTCATTATTGACGTCAATGGGCGGGG
GTCGTTGGGCGGTCAGCCAGGCGGGCCATTTACCGTAAGTTATGTAACGCGGAACTCCATATATGGGCTA
TGAACTAATGACCCCGTAATTGATTACTATTAATAACTAGTCAATAATCAATGTCAACGCGTATATCTGG
CGGCCAGTTAGGCCAGAGAAATGTTCTGGCACCTGCACTTGCACTGGGGACAGCCTATTTTGCTAGTTTG
TTTTGTTTCGTTTTGTTTTGATGGAGAGCGTATGTTAGTACTATCGATTCACACAAAAAACCAACACACA
GATGTAATGAAAATAAAGATATTTTATTGCGGCCTGTCCAATACCTCCCGTACCTTAATATTACTTACTT
ATCCTTGAGAGACGTACTAGTAACCCTGATAAATGCTTCAATAATATTGAAAAAGGACGAGTATGAGCAT
CCAACATTTTCGTGTCGCACTCATTCCCTTCTTTGCGGCATTTTGCTTGCCTGTTTTTGCACACCCCGAA
ACGCTGGTGAAAGTAAAAGATGCTGAAGATCAACTGGGTGCAAGAGTGGGCTATATCGAACTGGATCTCA
ATAGCGGCAAGATCCTTGAGTCTTTCCGCCCCGAAGAACGATTCCCGATGATGAGCACTTTCAAAGTACT
GCTATGTGGCGCGGTGTTGTCCCGTATAGACGCCGGGCAAGAGCAGCTTGGTCGCCGTATACACTACTCA
CAAAACGACTTGGTTGAGTACTCGCCGGTCACGGAAAAGCATCTTACGGATGGCATGACGGTAAGAGAAT
TGTGTAGTGCTGCCATTACCATGAGCGACAACACCGCGGCCAACTTACTTCTGACAACGATCGGAGGCCC
TAAGGAGCTGACTGCATTTCTTCATAATATGGGTGATCATGTGACCCGGCTTGACCGCTGGGAACCAGAG
TTGAACGAAGCCATACCGAACGACGAGCGTGATACCACGATGCCAGTAGCAATGGCCACAACTCTTCGGA
AACTACTCACTGGCGAACTTCTTACTCTAGCATCACGACAGCAGCTCATAGACTGGATGGAGGCGGACAA
AGTAGCAGGACCACTTCTTCGCTCGGCCCTCCCTGCTGGCTGGTTCATTGCTGACAAATCGGGGGCCGGT
GAACGCGGCTCTCGCGGCATCATTGCTGCGCTGGGGCCTGATGGTAAGCCCTCACGAATCGTAGTGATCT
ACACGACGGGGAGTCAGGCCACTATGGACGAACGAAATAGGCAGATCGCTGAGATCGGTGCCTCACTGAT
CAAGCACTGGTAACCACTGCAGTGGTTTAGCATTTGCGGCCGCTGTCAGACCAAGTTTACTCATATATAC
TTTAGATTGATTTAAAACTTCATTTTTAATTTAAAAGGATCTAGGTGAAGATCCTTTTTGATAATCTCAT
GACCAAAATCCCTTAACGTGAGTTTTCGTTCCACTGAGCGTCAGACCCCGTAGAAAAGATCAAAGGATCT
TCTTGAGATCCTTTTTTTCTGCGCGTAATCTGCTGCTTGCAAACAAAAAAACCACCGCTACCAGCGGTGG
TTTGTTTGCCGGATCAAGAGCTACCAACTCTTTTTCCGAAGGTAACTGGCTTCAGCAGAGCGCAGATACC
AAATACTGTTCTTCTAGTGTAGCCGTAGTTAGGCCACCACTTCAAGAACTCTGTAGCACCGCCTACATAC
CTCGCTCTGCTAATCCTGTTACCAGTGGCTGCTGCCAGTGGCGATAAGTCGTGTCTTACCGGGTTGGACT
CAAGACGATAGTTACCGGATAAGGCGCAGCGGTCGGGCTGAACGGGGGGTTCGTGCACACAGCCCAGCTT
GGAGCGAACGACCTACACCGAACTGAGATACCTACAGCGTGAGCTATGAGAAAGCGCCACGCTTCCCGAA
GGGAGAAAGGCGGACAGGTATCCGGTAAGCGGCAGGGTCGGAACAGGAGAGCGCACGAGGGAGCTTCCAG
GGGGAAACGCCTGGTATCTTTATAGTCCTGTCGGGTTTCGCCACCTCTGACTTGAGCGTCGATTTTTGTG
ATGCTCGTCAGGGGGGCGGAGCCTATGGAAAAACGCCAGCAACGCGGCCTTTTTACGGTTCCTGGCCTTT
TGCTGGCCTTTTGCTCACATGTTCTTTCCTGCGTTATCCCCTGATTCTGTGGATAACCGTATTACCGCCT
TTGAGTGAGCTGATACCGCTCGCCGCAGCCGAACG
